Addgene plasmid #200876: pSCT81: pTarget(ZooTsy)
Purpose: Target plasmid containing attachement site for ZooTsy.
Depositing lab: Feng Zhang. Depositing organization: Broad Institute. Publication: Modularity and diversity of target selectors in Tn7 transposons. Faure G, Saito M, Benler S, Peng I, Wolf YI, Strecker J, Altae-Tran H, Neumann E, Li D, Makarova KS, Macrae RK, Koonin EV, Zhang F. Mol Cell. 2023 Jun 15;83(12):2122-2136.e10. doi: 10.1016/j.molcel.2023.05.013. Epub 2023 Jun 1. PubMed 37267947.
Backbone
  Vector backbone: pACYC184
  Vector type: Bacterial Expression
Growth in bacteria
  Bacterial resistance: Chloramphenicol, 25 μg/mL
  Growth temperature: 37°C
  Growth strain: NEB Stable
  Copy number: Low Copy
Gene/Insert
  Gene/Insert name: ZooTsy_comM
  Species: Zoogloea sp. LCSB751
  Cloning method: Gibson Cloning
Terms and licenses: Academic/Nonprofit Terms; Industry Terms: Not Available to Industry
How to cite: pSCT81: pTarget(ZooTsy) was a gift from Feng Zhang (Addgene plasmid # 200876 ; http://n2t.net/addgene:200876 ; RRID:Addgene_200876)
