[The description below was written by a language model from this plasmid's Addgene catalogue record and pLannotate feature annotations shown in this document.]
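Description:
pSCT81: pTarget(ZooTsy) is a small (about 2.6 kb) bacterial target plasmid built on the pACYC184 backbone. It serves as the recipient DNA for a Tn7-like transposon system designated ZooTsy. The plasmid replicates in E. coli from the p15A origin, which gives low-to-medium copy number and is compatible with ColE1-type plasmids, so it can coexist with separate plasmids in the same cell. Selection is by chloramphenicol, conferred by the cat gene under its native promoter. The annotation also picks up backbone remnants typical of pACYC184 derivatives: a fragment of IS1, a short stretch resembling the RSF origin, a truncated piece of the tetracycline resistance gene and a CAP binding site. None of these appears to be a functional part of the design.

The insert, ZooTsy_comM, comes from Zoogloea sp. LCSB751 and was introduced by Gibson cloning. In the feature table it appears as a roughly 200 bp fragment with homology to comM, a competence-associated gene, followed closely by a T7 terminator. The annotation tool matched it to the Haemophilus influenzae protein, which reflects similarity rather than source. No promoter is annotated upstream of the fragment. This fits the stated purpose, in which the comM segment is present as the attachment site recognised by the transposon's target selection machinery rather than for expression, despite the "bacterial expression" vector classification.

The plasmid would typically be used in transposition assays as the target into which a ZooTsy donor element inserts, as part of work on how Tn7 family transposons select their targets. The record does not describe the companion plasmids or the assay readout.
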