Features (pLannotate 1.2.2; 9 found; start..end, strand, type, name):
      2..208     +  CDS            comM (fragment): COMM_HAEIN - Experimental evidence at protein level: Swiss-Prot protein existence level 1. Induced during competence development. Not needed for DNA uptake. May be involved in a recombination step. From Haemophilus influenzae (strain ATCC 51907 / DSM 11121 / KW20 / Rd).
    229..276     +  terminator     T7 terminator: transcription terminator for bacteriophage T7 RNA polymerase
    500..1156    -  CDS            cat: CAT_ECOLX - Experimental evidence at protein level: Swiss-Prot protein existence level 1. This enzyme is an effector of chloramphenicol resistance in bacteria. From Escherichia coli. This protein is used as a marker in many commonly used cloning vectors, such as pACYC184.
   1157..1259    -  promoter       cat promoter: promoter of the E. coli cat gene encoding chloramphenicol acetyltransferase
   1380..1523    +  mobile_element IS1 (fragment): prokaryotic transposable element IS1
   1642..1697    -  rep_origin     RSF ori (fragment): Plasmids containing the RSF 1030 origin of replication can be propagated in E. coli cells that contain additional plasmids with compatible origins.
   1785..2330    -  rep_origin     p15A ori: Plasmids containing the medium-copy-number p15A origin of replication can be propagated in E. coli cells that contain a second plasmid with the ColE1 origin.
   2442..2506    -  CDS            TcR (fragment): tetracycline efflux protein; tet; confers resistance to tetracycline
   2521..2542    -  protein_bind   CAP binding site: CAP binding activates transcription in the presence of cAMP. E. coli catabolite activator protein
>Addgene plasmid #200876 | pSCT81: pTarget(ZooTsy) | addgene full sequence | sequence record 399856 | Addgene NGS Result
CACGGCTTCGACCGCAGCACTGGTCGGTGGAGGCGGCACGCCCCGCCCCGGCGAGATCAGCCTGGCGCAC
AACGGCGTGCTGTACCTGGACGAGCTGCCGGAATTCGACCGACGTGTGCTCGAGGCCCTGCGCGAGCCGC
TGGAAAGCGGCCACATCACGATTTCCCGTGCAGCCCGCCGCGCCGAGTTCCCGGCCCGCTCTAGGCTGCT
GCCACCGCTGAGCAATAACTAGCATAACCCCTTGGGGCCTCTAAACGGGTCTTGAGGGGTTTTTTGCTGA
AACCTCAGGCATTTGAGAAGCACACGGTCACACTGCTTCCGGTAGTCAATAAACCGGTAAACCAGCAATA
GACATAAGCGGCTATTTAACGACCCTGCCCTGAACCGACGACCGGGTCGAATTTGCTTTCGAATTTCTGC
CATTCATCCGCTTATTATCACTTATTCAGGCGTAGCAACCAGGCGTTTAAGGGCACCAATAACTGCCTTA
AAAAAATTACGCCCCGCCCTGCCACTCATCGCAGTACTGTTGTAATTCATTAAGCATTCTGCCGACATGG
AAGCCATCACAAACGGCATGATGAACCTGAATCGCCAGCGGCATCAGCACCTTGTCGCCTTGCGTATAAT
ATTTGCCCATAGTGAAAACGGGGGCGAAGAAGTTGTCCATATTGGCCACGTTTAAATCAAAACTGGTGAA
ACTCACCCAGGGATTGGCTGAGACGAAAAACATATTCTCAATAAACCCTTTAGGGAAATAGGCCAGGTTT
TCACCGTAACACGCCACATCTTGCGAATATATGTGTAGAAACTGCCGGAAATCGTCGTGGTATTCACTCC
AGAGCGATGAAAACGTTTCAGTTTGCTCATGGAAAACGGTGTAACAAGGGTGAACACTATCCCATATCAC
CAGCTCACCGTCTTTCATTGCCATACGGAACTCCGGATGAGCATTCATCAGGCGGGCAAGAATGTGAATA
AAGGCCGGATAAAACTTGTGCTTATTTTTCTTTACGGTCTTTAAAAAGGCCGTAATATCCAGCTGAACGG
TCTGGTTATAGGTACATTGAGCAACTGACTGAAATGCCTCAAAATGTTCTTTACGATGCCATTGGGATAT
ATCAACGGTGGTATATCCAGTGATTTTTTTCTCCATTTTAGCTTCCTTAGCTCCTGAAAATCTCGATAAC
TCAAAAAATACGCCCGGTAGTGATCTTATTTCATTATGGTGAAAGTTGGAACCTCTTACGTGCCGATCAA
CGTCTCATTTTCGCCAAAAGTTGGCCCAGGGCTTCCCGGTATCAACAGGGACACCAGGATTTATTTATTC
TGCGAAGTGATCTTCCGTCACAGGTATTTATTCGGCGCAAAGTGCGTCGGGTGATGCTGCCAACTTACTG
ATTTAGTGTATGATGGTGTTTTTGAGGTGCTCCAGTGGCTTCTGTTTCTATCAGCTGTCCCTCCTGTTCA
GCTACTGACGGGGTGGTGCGTAACGGCAAAAGCACCGCCGGACATCAGCGCTAGCGGAGTGTATACTGGC
TTACTATGTTGGCACTGATGAGGGTGTCAGTGAAGTGCTTCATGTGGCAGGAGAAAAAAGGCTGCACCGG
TGCGTCAGCAGAATATGTGATACAGGATATATTCCGCTTCCTCGCTCACTGACTCGCTACGCTCGGTCGT
TCGACTGCGGCGAGCGGAAATGGCTTACGAACGGGGCGGAGATTTCCTGGAAGATGCCAGGAAGATACTT
AACAGGGAAGTGAGAGGGCCGCGGCAAAGCCGTTTTTCCATAGGCTCCGCCCCCCTGACAAGCATCACGA
AATCTGACGCTCAAATCAGTGGTGGCGAAACCCGACAGGACTATAAAGATACCAGGCGTTTCCCCCTGGC
GGCTCCCTCGTGCGCTCTCCTGTTCCTGCCTTTCGGTTTACCGGTGTCATTCCGCTGTTATGGCCGCGTT
TGTCTCATTCCACGCCTGACACTCAGTTCCGGGTAGGCAGTTCGCTCCAAGCTGGACTGTATGCACGAAC
CCCCCGTTCAGTCCGACCGCTGCGCCTTATCCGGTAACTATCGTCTTGAGTCCAACCCGGAAAGACATGC
AAAAGCACCACTGGCAGCAGCCACTGGTAATTGATTTAGAGGAGTTAGTCTTGAAGTCATGCGCCGGTTA
AGGCTAAACTGAAAGGACAAGTTTTGGTGACTGCGCTCCTCCAAGCCAGTTACCTCGGTTCAAAGAGTTG
GTAGCTCAGAGAACCTTCGAAAAACCGCCCTGCAAGGCGGTTTTTTCGTTTTCAGAGCAAGAGATTACGC
GCAGACCAAAACGATCTCAAGAAGATCATCTTATTAATCAGATAAAATATTTCTAGATTTCAGTGCAATT
TATCTCTTCAAATGTAGCACCTGAAGTCAGCCCCATACGATATAAGTTGTAATTCTCATGTTAGTCATGC
CCCGCGCCCACCGGAAGGAGCTGACTGGGTTGAAGGCTCTCAAGGGCATCGGTCGAGATCCCGGTGCCTA
ATGAGTGAGCTAACTTACATTAATTGCGTTGCGC
